>Addgene plasmid #104634 | pENTR-li-p33_RS-CLIP | addgene full sequence | sequence record 238381 | Addgene NGS Result
GTAAAACGACGGCCAGTCTTAAGCTCGGGCCCCAAATAATGATTTTATTTTGACTGATAGTGACCTGTTC
GTTGCAACAAATTGATGAGCAATGCTTTTTTATAATGCCAACTTTGTACAAAAAAGCAGGCTCCGCGGCC
GCCCCCTTCACCATGGATGACCAGCGCGACCTTATCTCCAACAATGAGCAACTGCCCATGCTGGGCCGGC
GCCCTGGGGCCCCGGAGAGCAAGTGCAGCCGCGGAGCCCTGTACACAGGCTTTTCCATCCTGGTGACTCT
GCTCCTCGCTGGCCAGGCCACCACCGCCTACTTCCTGTACCAGCAGCAGGGCCGGCTGGACAAACTGACA
GTCACCTCCCAGAACCTGCAGCTGGAGAACCTGCGCATGAAGCTTCCCAAGCCTCCCAAGCCTGTGAGCA
AGGGTACCGCAGCACTCGAGCAGAATGCCACCAAGTATGGCAACATGACAGAGGACCATGTGATGCACCT
GCTCCAGAATGCTGACCCCCTGAAGGTGTACCCGCCACTGAAGGGGAGCTTCCCGGAGAACCTGAGACAC
CTTAAGAACACCATGGAGACCATAGACTGGAAGGTCTTTGAGAGCTGGATGCACCATTGGCTCCTGTTTG
AAATGAGCAGGCACTCCTTGGAGCAAAAGCCCACTGACGCTCCACCGAAAGAGTCACTGGAACTGGAGGA
CCCGTCTTCTGGGCTGGGTGTGACCAAGCAGGATCTGGGCCCAGTCCCCATGTGAGGATCCAAGGGTGGG
CGCGCCGACCCAGCTTTCTTGTACAAAGTTGGCATTATAAGAAAGCATTGCTTATCAATTTGTTGCAACG
AACAGGTCACTATCAGTCAAAATAAAATCATTATTTGCCATCCAGCTGATATCCCCTATAGTGAGTCGTA
TTACATGGTCATAGCTGTTTCCTGGCAGCTCTGGCCCGTGTCTCAAAATCTCTGATGTTACATTGCACAA
GATAAAAATATATCATCATGAACAATAAAACTGTCTGCTTACATAAACAGTAATACAAGGGGTGTTATGA
GCCATATTCAACGGGAAACGTCGAGGCCGCGATTAAATTCCAACATGGATGCTGATTTATATGGGTATAA
ATGGGCTCGCGATAATGTCGGGCAATCAGGTGCGACAATCTATCGCTTGTATGGGAAGCCCGATGCGCCA
GAGTTGTTTCTGAAACATGGCAAAGGTAGCGTTGCCAATGATGTTACAGATGAGATGGTCAGACTAAACT
GGCTGACGGAATTTATGCCTCTTCCGACCATCAAGCATTTTATCCGTACTCCTGATGATGCATGGTTACT
CACCACTGCGATCCCCGGAAAAACAGCATTCCAGGTATTAGAAGAATATCCTGATTCAGGTGAAAATATT
GTTGATGCGCTGGCAGTGTTCCTGCGCCGGTTGCATTCGATTCCTGTTTGTAATTGTCCTTTTAACAGCG
ATCGCGTATTTCGTCTCGCTCAGGCGCAATCACGAATGAATAACGGTTTGGTTGATGCGAGTGATTTTGA
TGACGAGCGTAATGGCTGGCCTGTTGAACAAGTCTGGAAAGAAATGCATAAACTTTTGCCATTCTCACCG
GATTCAGTCGTCACTCATGGTGATTTCTCACTTGATAACCTTATTTTTGACGAGGGGAAATTAATAGGTT
GTATTGATGTTGGACGAGTCGGAATCGCAGACCGATACCAGGATCTTGCCATCCTATGGAACTGCCTCGG
TGAGTTTTCTCCTTCATTACAGAAACGGCTTTTTCAAAAATATGGTATTGATAATCCTGATATGAATAAA
TTGCAGTTTCATTTGATGCTCGATGAGTTTTTCTAATCAGAATTGGTTAATTGGTTGTAACACTGGCAGA
GCATTACGCTGACTTGACGGGACGGCGCAAGCTCATGACCAAAATCCCTTAACGTGAGTTACGCGTCGTT
CCACTGAGCGTCAGACCCCGTAGAAAAGATCAAAGGATCTTCTTGAGATCCTTTTTTTCTGCGCGTAATC
TGCTGCTTGCAAACAAAAAAACCACCGCTACCAGCGGTGGTTTGTTTGCCGGATCAAGAGCTACCAACTC
TTTTTCCGAAGGTAACTGGCTTCAGCAGAGCGCAGATACCAAATACTGTTCTTCTAGTGTAGCCGTAGTT
AGGCCACCACTTCAAGAACTCTGTAGCACCGCCTACATACCTCGCTCTGCTAATCCTGTTACCAGTGGCT
GCTGCCAGTGGCGATAAGTCGTGTCTTACCGGGTTGGACTCAAGACGATAGTTACCGGATAAGGCGCAGC
GGTCGGGCTGAACGGGGGGTTCGTGCACACAGCCCAGCTTGGAGCGAACGACCTACACCGAACTGAGATA
CCTACAGCGTGAGCTATGAGAAAGCGCCACGCTTCCCGAAGGGAGAAAGGCGGACAGGTATCCGGTAAGC
GGCAGGGTCGGAACAGGAGAGCGCACGAGGGAGCTTCCAGGGGGAAACGCCTGGTATCTTTATAGTCCTG
TCGGGTTTCGCCACCTCTGACTTGAGCGTCGATTTTTGTGATGCTCGTCAGGGGGGCGGAGCCTATGGAA
AAACGCCAGCAACGCGGCCTTTTTACGGTTCCTGGCCTTTTGCTGGCCTTTTGCTCACATGTTCTTTCCT
GCGTTATCCCCTGATTCTGTGGATAACCGTATTACCGCCTTTGAGTGAGCTGATACCGCTCGCCGCAGCC
GAACGACCGAGCGCAGCGAGTCAGTGAGCGAGGAAGCGGAAGAGCGCCCAATACGCAAACCGCCTCTCCC
CGCGCGTTGGCCGATTCATTAATGCAGCTGGCACGACAGGTTTCCCGACTGGAAAGCGGGCAGTGAGCGC
AACGCAATTAATACGCGTACCGCTAGCCAGGAAGAGTTTGTAGAAACGCAAAAAGGCCATCCGTCAGGAT
GGCCTTCTGCTTAGTTTGATGCCTGGCAGTTTATGGCGGGCGTCCTGCCCGCCACCCTCCGGGCCGTTGC
TTCACAACGTTCAAATCCGCTCCCGGCGGATTTGTCCTACTCAGGAGAGCGTTCACCGACAAACAACAGA
TAAAACGAAAGGCCCAGTCTTCCGACTGAGCCTTTCGTTTTATTTGATGCCTGGCAGTTCCCTACTCTCG
CGTTAACGCTAGCATGGATGTTTTCCCAGTCACGACGTT
Features (pLannotate 1.2.2; 10 found; start..end, strand, type, name):
     33..132     +  protein_bind   attL1: mutant version of attL; recombination site for the Gateway® LR reaction LR Clonase™
    153..752     +  CDS            CD74 (fragment): HG2A_HUMAN - Also known as DHLAG. Experimental evidence at protein level: Swiss-Prot protein existence level 1. [Isoform p41]: Stabilizes the conformation of mature CTSL by binding to its active site and serving as a chaperone to help maintain a pool of mature enzyme in endocytic compartments and extracellular space of antigen-presenting cells (APCs). Has antiviral activity by stymieing the endosomal entry of Ebola virus and coronaviruses, including SARS-CoV-2 (PubMed:32855215). Disrupts cathepsin-mediated Ebola virus glycoprotein processing, which prevents viral fusion and entry. This antivir
    778..877     -  protein_bind   attL2: mutant version of attL; recombination site for the Gateway® LR reaction LR Clonase™
    895..913     -  promoter       T7 promoter: promoter for bacteriophage T7 RNA polymerase
   1047..1856    +  CDS            KanR: aminoglycoside phosphotransferase; aph(3')-Ia; confers resistance to kanamycin in bacteria or G418 (Geneticin®) in eukaryotes
   2003..2591    +  rep_origin     ori: high-copy-number ColE1/pMB1/pBR322/pUC origin of replication
   2774..2866    +  CDS            lacI (fragment): lac repressor; lacI; The lac repressor binds to the lac operator to inhibit transcription in E. coli. This inhibition can be relieved by adding lactose or isopropyl-β-D-thiogalactopyranoside (IPTG).
   2921..2948    -  terminator     rrnB T2 terminator: transcription terminator T2 from the E. coli rrnB gene
   3080..3123    +  terminator     rrnB T1 terminator: Escherichia coli rrnB; transcription terminator T1 from the E. coli rrnB gene
   3170..17      -  CDS            lacZα (fragment) (across the origin): LacZα fragment of β-galactosidase; lacZ fragment
