[The description below was written by a language model from this plasmid's Addgene catalogue record and pLannotate feature annotations shown in this document.]
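Description:
pENTR-li-p33_RS-CLIP is a Gateway entry clone built on the Invitrogen pENTR backbone by TOPO cloning. It is maintained in E. coli as a high-copy plasmid through a ColE1/pUC-type origin and selected with kanamycin via an aph(3')-Ia resistance gene. The insert sits between attL1 and attL2, the recombination sites that allow an LR Clonase reaction to move the coding sequence directionally into any compatible destination vector. As is usual for an entry vector, no eukaryotic promoter is annotated. The backbone also contains rrnB T1 and T2 terminators upstream of the cassette, which shield the insert from read-through transcription, a T7 promoter just outside attL2 pointing back toward the insert, and small lacI and lacZα remnants. The catalogue lists a total size of 3510 bp, whereas the sequenced record behind the feature table is 3,189 nt; the record does not explain this difference.

The payload is an untagged, roughly 600 bp coding sequence for the p33 isoform of human invariant chain (Ii, CD74), the chaperone that escorts MHC class II molecules and occupies their peptide-binding groove through its CLIP segment. Here the CLIP region has been replaced by two in-frame restriction sites, KpnI and XhoI, so that a sequence encoding a peptide of interest can be cloned in its place. The original gene came from an earlier construct from another laboratory and was subcloned and modified by the depositors. The associated publication concerns antigen delivery through invariant chain to enhance CD8 and CD4 T cell responses. This suggests the plasmid serves as a template for making antigen-loaded Ii variants, which would then be transferred to expression vectors.
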