Addgene plasmid #104634: pENTR-li-p33_RS-CLIP
Purpose: Human Invariant chain with a CLIP replacement with in frame restriction sites (KpnI/XhoI)
Depositing lab: Sébastien Walchli. Depositing organization: Oslo University Hospital Radiumhospitalet. Publication: Antigen-delivery through invariant chain (CD74) boosts CD8 and CD4 T cell immunity. Mensali N, Grenov A, Pati NB, Dillard P, Myhre MR, Gaudernack G, Kvalheim G, Inderberg EM, Bakke O, Walchli S. Oncoimmunology. 2019 Jan 11;8(3):1558663. doi: 10.1080/2162402X.2018.1558663. eCollection 2019. PubMed 30723591.
Backbone
  Vector backbone: pENTR
  Backbone manufacturer: Invitrogen
  Backbone size w/o insert (bp): 2580
  Total vector size (bp): 3510
  Vector type: entry vector for Gateway system
Growth in bacteria
  Bacterial resistance: Kanamycin, 50 μg/mL
  Growth temperature: 37°C
  Growth strain: NEB Stable
  Copy number: High Copy
Gene/Insert
  Gene/Insert name: modified Invariant chain p33 (alt names: Ii; CD74)
  Species: H. sapiens (human)
  Insert size (bp): 602
  Mutation: CLIP domain was replaced by 2 restriction sites
  GenBank ID: CD74 molecule (Homo sapiens) NM_001025159.2
  Entrez Gene: CD74 (a.k.a. CLIP, DHLAG, HLADG, II, Ia-GAMMA, p33)
  Tag / fusion protein: none
  Cloning method: TOPO Cloning
  Sequencing primers: 5′ CAG GAA ACA GCT ATG ACC; 3′ TGT AAA ACG ACG GCC AGT
Resource information
  A portion of this plasmid was derived from a plasmid made by: Dr. Tone F. Gregers, received through a collaboration
Terms and licenses: Academic/Nonprofit Terms; Industry Terms: Not Available to Industry
Depositor comments: The original gene comes from Dr. Tone Gregers previous construct, we subcloned it into pENTR and performed the modification of the CLIP domain
How to cite: pENTR-li-p33_RS-CLIP was a gift from Sébastien Walchli (Addgene plasmid # 104634 ; http://n2t.net/addgene:104634 ; RRID:Addgene_104634)
