>Addgene plasmid #104634 | pENTR-li-p33_RS-CLIP | depositor partial sequence | sequence record 198665 | pENTR-li-p33_RS-CLIP sequence 970 bps
GCATATGATTTTATTTTGACTGATAGTGACCTGTTCGTTGCAACAAATTGATGAGCAATGCTTTTTTATA
ATGCCAACTTTGTACAAAAAAGCAGGCTCCGCGGCCGCCCCCTTCACCATGGATGACCAGCGCGACCTTA
TCTCCAACAATGAGCAACTGCCCATGCTGGGCCGGCGCCCTGGGGCCCCGGAGAGCAAGTGCAGCCGCGG
AGCCCTGTACACAGGCTTTTCCATCCTGGTGACTCTGCTCCTCGCTGGCCAGGCCACCACCGCCTACTTC
CTGTACCAGCAGCAGGGCCGGCTGGACAAACTGACAGTCACCTCCCAGAACCTGCAGCTGGAGAACCTGC
GCATGAAGCTTCCCAAGCCTCCCAAGCCTGTGAGCAAGGGTACCGCAGCACTCGAGCAGAATGCCACCAA
GTATGGCAACATGACAGAGGACCATGTGATGCACCTGCTCCAGAATGCTGACCCCCTGAAGGTGTACCCG
CCACTGAAGGGGAGCTTCCCGGAGAACCTGAGACACCTTAAGAACACCATGGAGACCATAGACTGGAAGG
TCTTTGAGAGCTGGATGCACCATTGGCTCCTGTTTGAAATGAGCAGGCACTCCTTGGAGCAAAAGCCCAC
TGACGCTCCACCGAAAGAGTCACTGGAACTGGAGGACCCGTCTTCTGGGCTGGGTGTGACCAAGCAGGAT
CTGGGCCCAGTCCCCATGTGAGGATCCAAGGGTGGGCGCGCCGACCCAGCTTTCTTGTACAAAGTTGGCA
TTATAAGAAAGCATTGCTTATCAATTTGTTGCAACGAACAGGTCACTATCAGTCAAAATAAAATCATTAT
TTGCCATCCAGCTGATATCCCCTATAGTGAGTCGTATTACATGGTCATAGCTGTTTCCTGGCAGCTCTGG
CCCGTGTCTCAAAATCTCTGATGTTACATTGCACAGATAAAATATATCATCATGAACATA
